Addgene plasmid #46322: pG4-CMV-luc
Depositing lab: Steven Brown. Depositing organization: University of Zurich. Publication: Distinct roles of DBHS family members in the circadian transcriptional feedback loop. Kowalska E, Ripperger JA, Muheim C, Maier B, Kurihara Y, Fox AH, Kramer A, Brown SA. Mol Cell Biol. 2012 Nov;32(22):4585-94. doi: 10.1128/MCB.00334-12. Epub 2012 Sep 10. PubMed 22966205.
Backbone
  Vector backbone: pCMV-luc
  Total vector size (bp): 5530
  Vector type: Mammalian Expression, Luciferase
Growth in bacteria
  Bacterial resistance: Ampicillin, 100 μg/mL
  Growth temperature: 37°C
  Growth strain: DH5alpha
  Copy number: High Copy
Gene/Insert
  Gene/Insert name: 5xGal4 (alt name: Gal4)
  Species: S. cerevisiae (budding yeast)
  Insert size (bp): 122
  Mutation: five copies of a multimerized GAL4 (5×GAL4) site (cut from pFR-luc; Invitrogen)
  Promoter: CMV
  Tag / fusion protein: CMV promoter (C terminal on backbone); luciferase (C terminal on backbone)
  Cloning method: Restriction Enzyme; 5′ cloning site HindIII (destroyed during cloning); 3′ cloning site XbaI (destroyed during cloning)
  Sequencing primers: 5′ LucNRev
Terms and licenses: Academic/Nonprofit Terms; Industry Terms: Not Available to Industry
How to cite: pG4-CMV-luc was a gift from Steven Brown (Addgene plasmid # 46322 ; http://n2t.net/addgene:46322 ; RRID:Addgene_46322)
