[The description below was written by a language model from this plasmid's Addgene catalogue record.]
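Description:
pG4-CMV-luc is a mammalian luciferase reporter plasmid of about 5.5 kb, built on the pCMV-luc backbone. It is maintained in E. coli as a high-copy plasmid under ampicillin selection. The record does not name the bacterial origin of replication or any mammalian selection marker, and no feature table is available to confirm the element layout.

The insert is a short (122 bp) cassette of five multimerized GAL4 binding sites (5xGAL4), the upstream activating sequence recognised by the DNA-binding domain of the S. cerevisiae Gal4 transcription factor. The cassette was excised from the pFR-luc reporter and placed by restriction cloning between HindIII and XbaI sites, both of which were destroyed in the process. The catalogue entry lists the CMV promoter and luciferase as lying downstream of the insert, so the GAL4 sites sit upstream of a CMV promoter that drives the luciferase gene.

This arrangement differs from the usual GAL4 reporter, in which the sites precede a minimal promoter and report activation. Here the strong constitutive CMV promoter gives high basal luciferase expression, so a protein fused to the Gal4 DNA-binding domain and tethered to the sites can be tested for its ability to lower or otherwise modulate transcription. That makes the design well suited to detecting repressor activity in transiently transfected mammalian cells. The associated publication concerns DBHS family proteins in the circadian transcriptional feedback loop, which is consistent with such tethering assays, although the record does not spell out the specific experiments.
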