>Addgene plasmid #46322 | pG4-CMV-luc | addgene partial sequence | sequence record 66419 | LucNRev 5'-CCTTATGCAGTTGCTCTCC-3'
GGCCTTTCTTTATGTTTTTGGCGTCTTCCATGGTGGCTTTACCAACAGTACCGGAATGCCAAGCTTGAGC
TCGAGATCTGAGTCCGGTAGCGCTAGCGGATCTGACGGTTCACTAAACCAGCTCTGCTTATATAGACCTC
CCACCGTACACGCCTACCGCCCATTTGCGTCAATGGGGCGGAGTTGTTACGACATTTTGGAAAGTCCCGT
TGATTTTGGTGCCAAAACAAACTCCCATTGACGTCAATGGGGTGGAGACTTGGAAATCCCCGTGAGTCAA
ACCGCTATCCACGCCCATTGATGTACTGCCAAAACCGCATCACCATGGTAATAGCGATGACTAATACGTA
GATGTACTGCCAAGTAGGAAAGTCCCATAAGGTCATGTACTGGGCATAATGCCAGGCGGGCCATTTACCG
TCATTGACGTCAATAGGGGGCGTACTTGGCATATGATACACTTGATGTACTGCCAAGTGGGCAGTTTACC
GTAAATACTCCACCCATTGACGTCAATGGAAAGTCCCTATTGGCGTTACTATGGGAACATACGTCATTAT
TGACGTCAATGGGCGGGGGTCGTTGGGCGGTCAGCCAGGCGGGCCATTTACCGTAAGTTATGTAACGCGG
AACTCCATATATGGGCTATGAACTAATGACCCCGTAATTGATTACTATTAGGGCTAGCACGCGTAAGAGC
TCGCTAGAGTCTCCGCTCGGAGGACAGTACTCCGCTCGGAGGACAGTACTCCGCTCGGAGGACAGTACTC
CGCTCGGAGGACAGTACTCCGCTCGGAGGACAGTACTCCGACCTGCAGGCATGCAAGCT
