>Addgene plasmid #46322 | pG4-CMV-luc | addgene partial sequence | sequence record 113827 | CMV-F 5'-CGCAAATGGGCGGTAGGCGTG-3'
AACCGTCAGATCCGCTAGCGCTACCGGACTCAGATCTCGAGCTCAAGCTTGGCATTCCGGTACTGTTGGT
AAAGCCACCATGGAAGACGCCAAAAACATAAAGAAAGGCCCGGCGCCATTCTATCCGCTGGAAGATGGAA
CCGCTGGAGAGCAACTGCATAAGGCTATGAAGAGATACGCCCTGGTTCCTGGAACAATTGCTTTTACAGA
TGCACATATCGAGGTGGACATCACTTACGCTGAGTACTTCGAAATGTCCGTTCGGTTGGCAGAAGCTATG
AAACGATATGGGCTGAATACAAATCACAGAATCGTCGTATGCAGTGAAAACTCTCTTCAATTCTTTATGC
CGGTGTTGGGCGCGTTATTTATCGGAGTTGCAGTTGCGCCCGCGAACGACATTTATAATGAACGTGAATT
GCTCAACAGTATGGGCATTTCGCAGCCTACCGTGGTGTTCGTTTCCAAAAAGGGGTTGCAAAAAATTTTG
AACGTGCAAAAAAAGCTCCCAATCATCCAAAAAATTATTATCATGGATTCTAAAACGGATTACCAGGGAT
TTCAGTCGATGTACACGTTCGTCACATCTCATCTACCTCCCGGTTTTAATGAATACGATTTTGTGCCAGA
GTCCTTCGATAGGGACAAGACAATTGCACTGATCATGAACTCCTCTGGATCTACTGGTCTGCCTAAAGGT
GTCGCTCTGCCTCATAGAACTGCCTGCGTGAGATTCTCGCATGCCAGAGATCCTATTTTTGGCAATCAAA
TCATTCCGGATACTGCGATTTTAAGTGTTGTTCCATTCCATCACGGTTTTGGAATGTTTACTACACTCGG
ATATTTGATATGTGGATTTCGAGTCGTCTTAATGTATAGATT
